Addgene plasmid #26063: p-cyclinB1-mcherry (1958)
Depositing lab: Jonathon Pines. Depositing organization: University of Cambridge. Publication: Progressive activation of CyclinB1-Cdk1 coordinates entry to mitosis. Gavet O, Pines J. Dev Cell. 2010 Apr 20. 18(4):533-43. 10.1016/j.devcel.2010.02.013 PubMed 20412769.
Backbone
  Vector backbone: pmCherry-N1
  Backbone manufacturer: See note below
  Backbone size w/o insert (bp): 4700
  Vector type: Mammalian Expression
Growth in bacteria
  Bacterial resistance: Kanamycin, 50 μg/mL
  Growth temperature: 37°C
  Growth strain: DH5alpha
  Copy number: High Copy
Gene/Insert
  Gene/Insert name: Cyclin B1
  Species: H. sapiens (human)
  Entrez Gene: CCNB1 (a.k.a. CCNB)
  Tag / fusion protein: mcherry (C terminal on backbone)
  Cloning method: Restriction Enzyme; 5′ cloning site HindIII (not destroyed); 3′ cloning site BamHI (not destroyed)
  Sequencing primers: 5′ CMV-F; 3′ mCherry-R
Terms and licenses: Academic/Nonprofit Terms; Industry Terms: Not Available to Industry
Depositor comments: The backbone was derived from pECFP-N1. ECFP was replaced with mCherry. There is a V5A mutation in cycB1. The mutation does not affect localization of the protein or it's degradation.
How to cite: p-cyclinB1-mcherry (1958) was a gift from Jonathon Pines (Addgene plasmid # 26063 ; http://n2t.net/addgene:26063 ; RRID:Addgene_26063)
