[The description below was written by a language model from this plasmid's Addgene catalogue record and pLannotate feature annotations shown in this document.]
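Description:
p-cyclinB1-mcherry (1958) is a mammalian expression plasmid of about 6 kb that produces human cyclin B1 (CCNB1) fused at its C terminus to the red fluorescent protein mCherry. The backbone is a pmCherry-N1-type vector which, according to the depositor, was derived from pECFP-N1 by replacing ECFP with mCherry. The cyclin B1 coding sequence was inserted between the HindIII and BamHI sites of the multiple cloning site, both of which are retained, placing it in frame upstream of mCherry. Transcription is driven by the human cytomegalovirus immediate early enhancer and promoter and terminated by the SV40 polyadenylation signal. The depositor notes a V5A substitution in cyclin B1 and states that it does not affect the localization or degradation of the protein.

The plasmid is propagated in E. coli at high copy number from a ColE1/pUC-type origin and is selected with kanamycin. The single Tn5 NeoR/KanR gene is preceded by both a bacterial (bla) promoter and the SV40 enhancer/early promoter and is followed by the HSV TK poly(A) signal, so the same marker can also provide G418 selection in mammalian cells. An f1 origin is also present. The short large T antigen, ble and bGH poly(A) fragments in the annotation appear to be partial matches to backbone sequence rather than functional elements.

The fusion protein is a live-cell reporter of cyclin B1, a regulator of the G2/M transition. This is consistent with the associated study of progressive cyclin B1-Cdk1 activation at mitotic entry, where it can be used to follow the protein's abundance, localization and destruction by fluorescence microscopy.
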