Features (pLannotate 1.2.2; 16 found; start..end, strand, type, name):
      1..304     +  enhancer       CMV enhancer: human cytomegalovirus immediate early enhancer
    305..508     +  promoter       CMV promoter: human cytomegalovirus (CMV) immediate early promoter
    531..567     +  misc_feature   MCS (fragment): multiple cloning site
    589..1887    +  CDS            CCNB1: CCNB1_HUMAN - Also known as CCNB. Experimental evidence at protein level: Swiss-Prot protein existence level 1. Essential for the control of the cell cycle at the G2/M (mitosis) transition. From Homo sapiens (Human).
   1912..2619    +  CDS            mCherry: mCherry is a basic (constitutively fluorescent) red fluorescent protein published in 2004, derived from Discosoma sp.. It is reported to be a very rapidly-maturing monomer with low acid sensitivity.
   2638..2721    +  CDS            large T antigen (fragment): large T antigen from SV40 (simian virus 40)
   2744..2865    +  polyA_signal   SV40 poly(A) signal: SV40 polyadenylation signal
   2899..3327    -  rep_origin     f1 ori (sequence partly withheld): f1 bacteriophage origin of replication; arrow indicates direction of (+) strand synthesis
   3354..3458    +  promoter       AmpR promoter: bla
   3460..3817    +  promoter       SV40 promoter: SV40 enhancer and early promoter
   3852..4646    +  CDS            NeoR/KanR: aminoglycoside phosphotransferase from Tn5; aph(3')-II (or nptII); confers resistance to neomycin, kanamycin, and G418 (Geneticin®)
   4667..4819    +  CDS            ble (fragment): BLE_KLEPN - Experimental evidence at protein level: Swiss-Prot protein existence level 1. Binding protein with a strong affinity to the bleomycin family of antibiotics. Binds to CL990; an antimitotic-antibiotic compound. From Klebsiella pneumoniae.
   4878..4925    +  polyA_signal   HSV TK poly(A) signal: herpes simplex virus thymidine kinase polyadenylation signal (Cole and Stacy, 1985)
   5016..5032    -  polyA_signal   bGH poly(A) signal (fragment): bovine growth hormone polyadenylation signal
   5254..5842    +  rep_origin     ori: high-copy-number ColE1/pMB1/pBR322/pUC origin of replication
   5957..6016    +  enhancer       CMV enhancer (fragment): human cytomegalovirus immediate early enhancer
>Addgene plasmid #26063 | p-cyclinB1-mcherry (1958) | addgene full sequence | sequence record 313552 | Addgene NGS Result
CGTTACATAACTTACGGTAAATGGCCCGCCTGGCTGACCGCCCAACGACCCCCGCCCATTGACGTCAATA
ATGACGTATGTTCCCATAGTAACGCCAATAGGGACTTTCCATTGACGTCAATGGGTGGAGTATTTACGGT
AAACTGCCCACTTGGCAGTACATCAAGTGTATCATATGCCAAGTACGCCCCCTATTGACGTCAATGACGG
TAAATGGCCCGCCTGGCATTATGCCCAGTACATGACCTTATGGGACTTTCCTACTTGGCAGTACATCTAC
GTATTAGTCATCGCTATTACCATGGTGATGCGGTTTTGGCAGTACATCAATGGGCGTGGATAGCGGTTTG
ACTCACGGGGATTTCCAAGTCTCCACCCCATTGACGTCAATGGGAGTTTGTTTTGGCACCAAAATCAACG
GGACTTTCCAAAATGTCGTAACAACTCCGCCCCATTGACGCAAATGGGCGGTAGGCGTGTACGGTGGGAG
GTCTATATAAGCAGAGCTGGTTTAGTGAACCGTCAGATCCGCTAGCGCTACCGGACTCAGATCTCGAGCT
CAAGCTTATATCTGAGGAGGACCTTTCCATGGCGCTCCGAGCCACCAGGAACTCGAAAATTAATGCTGAA
AATAAGGCGAAGATCAACATGGCAGGCGCAAAGCGCGTTCCTACGGCCCCTGCTGCAACCTCCAAGCCCG
GACTGAGGCCAAGAACAGCTCTTGGGGACATTGGTAACAAAGTCAGTGAACAACTGCAGGCCAAAATGCC
TATGAAGAAGGAAGCAAAACCTTCAGCTACTGGAAAAGTCATTGATAAAAAACTACCAAAACCTCTTGAA
AAGGTACCTATGCTGGTGCCAGTGCCAGTGTCTGAGCCAGTGCCAGAGCCAGAACCTGAGCCAGAACCTG
AGCCTGTTAAAGAAGAAAAACTTTCGCCTGAGCCTATTTTGGTTGATACTGCCTCTCCAAGCCCAATGGA
AACATCTGGATGTGCCCCTGCAGAAGAAGACCTGTGTCAGGCTTTCTCTGATGTAATTCTTGCAGTAAAT
GATGTGGATGCAGAAGATGGAGCTGATCCAAACCTTTGTAGTGAATATGTGAAAGATATTTATGCTTATC
TGAGACAACTTGAGGAAGAGCAAGCAGTCAGACCAAAATACCTACTGGGTCGGGAAGTCACTGGAAACAT
GAGAGCCATCCTAATTGACTGGCTAGTACAGGTTCAAATGAAATTCAGGTTGTTGCAGGAGACCATGTAC
ATGACTGTCTCCATTATTGATCGGTTCATGCAGAATAATTGTGTGCCCAAGAAGATGCTGCAGCTGGTTG
GTGTCACTGCCATGTTTATTGCAAGCAAATATGAAGAAATGTACCCTCCAGAAATTGGTGACTTTGCTTT
TGTGACTGACAACACTTATACTAAGCACCAAATCAGACAGATGGAAATGAAGATTCTAAGAGCTTTAAAC
TTTGGTCTGGGTCGGCCTCTACCTTTGCACTTCCTTCGGAGAGCATCTAAGATTGGAGAGGTTGATGTCG
AGCAACATACTTTGGCCAAATACCTGATGGAACTAACTATGTTGGACTATGACATGGTGCACTTTCCTCC
TTCTCAAATTGCAGCAGGAGCTTTTTGCTTAGCACTGAAAATTCTGGATAATGGTGAATGGACACCAACT
CTACAACATTACCTGTCATATACTGAAGAATCTCTTCTTCCAGTTATGCAGCACCTGGCTAAGAATGTAG
TCATGGTAAATCAAGGACTTACAAAGCACATGACTGTCAAGAACAAGTATGCCACATCGAAGCATGCTAA
GATCAGCACTCTACCACAGCTGAATTCTGCACTAGTTCAAGATTTAGCCAAGGCTGTGGCAAAGGTTCTA
GAGGATCCACCGGTCGCCACCATGGTGAGCAAGGGCGAGGAGGATAACATGGCCATCATCAAGGAGTTCA
TGCGCTTCAAGGTGCACATGGAGGGCTCCGTGAACGGCCACGAGTTCGAGATCGAGGGCGAGGGCGAGGG
CCGCCCCTACGAGGGCACCCAGACCGCCAAGCTGAAGGTGACCAAGGGTGGCCCCCTGCCCTTCGCCTGG
GACATCCTGTCCCCTCAGTTCATGTACGGCTCCAAGGCCTACGTGAAGCACCCCGCCGACATCCCCGACT
ACTTGAAGCTGTCCTTCCCCGAGGGCTTCAAGTGGGAGCGCGTGATGAACTTCGAGGACGGCGGCGTGGT
GACCGTGACCCAGGACTCCTCCCTGCAGGACGGCGAGTTCATCTACAAGGTGAAGCTGCGCGGCACCAAC
TTCCCCTCCGACGGCCCCGTAATGCAGAAGAAGACCATGGGCTGGGAGGCCTCCTCCGAGCGGATGTACC
CCGAGGACGGCGCCCTGAAGGGCGAGATCAAGCAGAGGCTGAAGCTGAAGGACGGCGGCCACTACGACGC
TGAGGTCAAGACCACCTACAAGGCCAAGAAGCCCGTGCAGCTGCCCGGCGCCTACAACGTCAACATCAAG
TTGGACATCACCTCCCACAACGAGGACTACACCATCGTGGAACAGTACGAACGCGCCGAGGGCCGCCACT
CCACCGGCGGCATGGACGAGCTGTACAAGTAAGCGGCCGCGACTCTAGATCATAATCAGCCATACCACAT
TTGTAGAGGTTTTACTTGCTTTAAAAAACCTCCCACACCTCCCCCTGAACCTGAAACATAAAATGAATGC
AATTGTTGTTGTTAACTTGTTTATTGCAGCTTATAATGGTTACAAATAAAGCAATAGCATCACAAATTTC
ACAAATAAAGCATTTTTTTCACTGCATTCTAGTTGTGGTTTGTCCAAACTCATCAATGTATCTTAAGGCG
TAAATTGTAAGCGTTAATATTTTGTTAAAATTCGCGTTAAATTTTTGTTAAATCAGCTCATTTTTTAACC
AATAGGCCGAAATCGGCAAAATCCCTTATAAATCAAAAGAATAGACCGAGATAGGGT
[37 nt withheld, positions 2998-3034]
AAAGAACGTGGACTCCAACGTCAAAGG
[49 nt withheld, positions 3062-3110]
T
[91 nt withheld, positions 3112-3202]
G
[124 nt withheld, positions 3204-3327]
CAGGTGGCACTTTTCGGGGAAATGTGCGCGGAACCCCTATTTGTTTATTTTTCTAAATACATTCAAATAT
GTATCCGCTCATGAGACAATAACCCTGATAAATGCTTCAATAATATTGAAAAAGGAAGAGTCCTGAGGCG
GAAAGAACCAGCTGTGGAATGTGTGTCAGTTAGGGTGTGGAAAGTCCCCAGGCTCCCCAGCAGGCAGAAG
TATGCAAAGCATGCATCTCAATTAGTCAGCAACCAGGTGTGGAAAGTCCCCAGGCTCCCCAGCAGGCAGA
AGTATGCAAAGCATGCATCTCAATTAGTCAGCAACCATAGTCCCGCCCCTAACTCCGCCCATCCCGCCCC
TAACTCCGCCCAGTTCCGCCCATTCTCCGCCCCATGGCTGACTAATTTTTTTTATTTATGCAGAGGCCGA
GGCCGCCTCGGCCTCTGAGCTATTCCAGAAGTAGTGAGGAGGCTTTTTTGGAGGCCTAGGCTTTTGCAAA
GATCGATCAAGAGACAGGATGAGGATCGTTTCGCATGATTGAACAAGATGGATTGCACGCAGGTTCTCCG
GCCGCTTGGGTGGAGAGGCTATTCGGCTATGACTGGGCACAACAGACAATCGGCTGCTCTGATGCCGCCG
TGTTCCGGCTGTCAGCGCAGGGGCGCCCGGTTCTTTTTGTCAAGACCGACCTGTCCGGTGCCCTGAATGA
ACTGCAAGACGAGGCAGCGCGGCTATCGTGGCTGGCCACGACGGGCGTTCCTTGCGCAGCTGTGCTCGAC
GTTGTCACTGAAGCGGGAAGGGACTGGCTGCTATTGGGCGAAGTGCCGGGGCAGGATCTCCTGTCATCTC
ACCTTGCTCCTGCCGAGAAAGTATCCATCATGGCTGATGCAATGCGGCGGCTGCATACGCTTGATCCGGC
TACCTGCCCATTCGACCACCAAGCGAAACATCGCATCGAGCGAGCACGTACTCGGATGGAAGCCGGTCTT
GTCGATCAGGATGATCTGGACGAAGAGCATCAGGGGCTCGCGCCAGCCGAACTGTTCGCCAGGCTCAAGG
CGAGCATGCCCGACGGCGAGGATCTCGTCGTGACCCATGGCGATGCCTGCTTGCCGAATATCATGGTGGA
AAATGGCCGCTTTTCTGGATTCATCGACTGTGGCCGGCTGGGTGTGGCGGACCGCTATCAGGACATAGCG
TTGGCTACCCGTGATATTGCTGAAGAGCTTGGCGGCGAATGGGCTGACCGCTTCCTCGTGCTTTACGGTA
TCGCCGCTCCCGATTCGCAGCGCATCGCCTTCTATCGCCTTCTTGACGAGTTCTTCTGAGCGGGACTCTG
GGGTTCGAAATGACCGACCAAGCGACGCCCAACCTGCCATCACGAGATTTCGATTCCACCGCCGCCTTCT
ATGAAAGGTTGGGCTTCGGAATCGTTTTCCGGGACGCCGGCTGGATGATCCTCCAGCGCGGGGATCTCAT
GCTGGAGTTCTTCGCCCACCCTAGGGGGAGGCTAACTGAAACACGGAAGGAGACAATACCGGAAGGAACC
CGCGCTATGACGGCAATAAAAAGACAGAATAAAACGCACGGTGTTGGGTCGTTTGTTCATAAACGCGGGG
TTCGGTCCCAGGGCTGGCACTCTGTCGATACCCCACCGAGACCCCATTGGGGCCAATACGCCCGCGTTTC
TTCCTTTTCCCCACCCCACCCCCCAAGTTCGGGTGAAGGCCCAGGGCTCGCAGCCAACGTCGGGGCGGCA
GGCCCTGCCATAGCCTCAGGTTACTCATATATACTTTAGATTGATTTAAAACTTCATTTTTAATTTAAAA
GGATCTAGGTGAAGATCCTTTTTGATAATCTCATGACCAAAATCCCTTAACGTGAGTTTTCGTTCCACTG
AGCGTCAGACCCCGTAGAAAAGATCAAAGGATCTTCTTGAGATCCTTTTTTTCTGCGCGTAATCTGCTGC
TTGCAAACAAAAAAACCACCGCTACCAGCGGTGGTTTGTTTGCCGGATCAAGAGCTACCAACTCTTTTTC
CGAAGGTAACTGGCTTCAGCAGAGCGCAGATACCAAATACTGTTCTTCTAGTGTAGCCGTAGTTAGGCCA
CCACTTCAAGAACTCTGTAGCACCGCCTACATACCTCGCTCTGCTAATCCTGTTACCAGTGGCTGCTGCC
AGTGGCGATAAGTCGTGTCTTACCGGGTTGGACTCAAGACGATAGTTACCGGATAAGGCGCAGCGGTCGG
GCTGAACGGGGGGTTCGTGCACACAGCCCAGCTTGGAGCGAACGACCTACACCGAACTGAGATACCTACA
GCGTGAGCTATGAGAAAGCGCCACGCTTCCCGAAGGGAGAAAGGCGGACAGGTATCCGGTAAGCGGCAGG
GTCGGAACAGGAGAGCGCACGAGGGAGCTTCCAGGGGGAAACGCCTGGTATCTTTATAGTCCTGTCGGGT
TTCGCCACCTCTGACTTGAGCGTCGATTTTTGTGATGCTCGTCAGGGGGGCGGAGCCTATGGAAAAACGC
CAGCAACGCGGCCTTTTTACGGTTCCTGGCCTTTTGCTGGCCTTTTGCTCACATGTTCTTTCCTGCGTTA
TCCCCTGATTCTGTGGATAACCGTATTACCGCCATGCATTAGTTATTAATAGTAATCAATTACGGGGTCA
TTAGTTCATAGCCCATATATGGAGTTCCG
