>Addgene plasmid #26063 | p-cyclinB1-mcherry (1958) | addgene partial sequence | sequence record 31680 | 26063 with SV40pA-R
ACAAGTTAACAACAACAATTGCATTCATTTTATGTTTCAGGTTCAGGGGGAGGTGTGGGAGGTTTTTTAA
AGCAAGTAAAACCTCTACAAATGTGGTATGGCTGATTATGATCTAGAGTCGCGGCCGCTTACTTGTACAG
CTCGTCCATGCCGCCGGTGGAGTGGCGGCCCTCGGCGCGTTCGTACTGTTCCACGATGGTGTAGTCCTCG
TTGTGGGAGGTGATGTCCAACTTGATGTTGACGTTGTAGGCGCCGGGCAGCTGCACGGGCTTCTTGGCCT
TGTAGGTGGTCTTGACCTCAGCGTCGTAGTGGCCGCCGTCCTTCAGCTTCAGCCTCTGCTTGATCTCGCC
CTTCAGGGCGCCGTCCTCGGGGTACATCCGCTCGGAGGAGGCCTCCCAGCCCATGGTCTTCTTCTGCATT
ACGGGGCCGTCGGAGGGGAAGTTGGTGCCGCGCAGCTTCACCTTGTAGATGAACTCGCCGTCCTGCAGGG
AGGAGTCCTGGGTCACGGTCACCACGCCGCCGTCCTCGAAGTTCATCACGCGCTCCCACTTGAAGCCCTC
GGGGAAGGACAGCTTCAAGTAGTCGGGGATGTCGGCGGGGTGCTTCACGTAGGCCTTGGAGCCGTACATG
AACTGAGGGGACAGGATGTCCCAGGCGAAGGGCAGGGGGCCACCCTTGGTCACCTTCAGCTTGGCGGTCT
GGGTGCCCTCGTAGGGGCGGCCCTCGCCCTCGCCCTCGATCTCGAACTCGTGGCCGTTCACGGAGCCCTC
CATGTGCACCTTGAAGCGCATGAACTCCTTGATGATGGCCATGTTATCCTCCTCGCCCTTGCTCACCATG
GTGGCGACCGGTGGATCCTCTAGAACCTTTGCCACAGCCTTGGCTAAATCTTGAACTAGT
