>Addgene plasmid #26063 | p-cyclinB1-mcherry (1958) | addgene partial sequence | sequence record 31681 | 26063 with CMV-F
CTGGTTTAGTGAACCGTCAGATCCGCTAGCGCTACCGGACTCAGATCTCGAGCTCAAGCTTATATCTGAG
GAGGACCTTTCCATGGCGCTCCGAGCCACCAGGAACTCGAAAATTAATGCTGAAAATAAGGCGAAGATCA
ACATGGCAGGCGCAAAGCGCGTTCCTACGGCCCCTGCTGCAACCTCCAAGCCCGGACTGAGGCCAAGAAC
AGCTCTTGGGGACATTGGTAACAAAGTCAGTGAACAACTGCAGGCCAAAATGCCTATGAAGAAGGAAGCA
AAACCTTCAGCTACTGGAAAAGTCATTGATAAAAAACTACCAAAACCTCTTGAAAAGGTACCTATGCTGG
TGCCAGTGCCAGTGTCTGAGCCAGTGCCAGAGCCAGAACCTGAGCCAGAACCTGAGCCTGTTAAAGAAGA
AAAACTTTCGCCTGAGCCTATTTTGGTTGATACTGCCTCTCCAAGCCCAATGGAAACATCTGGATGTGCC
CCTGCAGAAGAAGACCTGTGTCAGGCTTTCTCTGATGTAATTCTTGCAGTAAATGATGTGGATGCAGAAG
ATGGAGCTGATCCAAACCTTTGTAGTGAATATGTGAAAGATATTTATGCTTATCTGAGACAACTTGAGGA
AGAGCAAGCAGTCAGACCAAAATACCTACTGGGTCGGGAAGTCACTGGAAACATGAGAGCCATCCTAATT
GACTGGCTAGTACAGGTTCAAATGAAATTCAGGTTGTTGCAGGAGACCATGTACATGACTGTCTCCATTA
TTGATCGGTTCATGCAGAATAATTGTGTGCCCAAGAAGATGCTGCAGCTGGTTGGTGTCACTGCCATGTT
TATTGCAAGCAAATATGAAGAAATG
